Addgene plasmid #92202: TRE-mCherry
Purpose: Fluorescent protein reporter construct
Depositing lab: Alice Ting. Depositing organization: Stanford University. Publication: A light- and calcium-gated transcription factor for imaging and manipulating activated neurons. Wang W, Wildes CP, Pattarabanjird T, Sanchez MI, Glober GF, Matthews GA, Tye KM, Ting AY. Nat Biotechnol. 2017 Jun 26. doi: 10.1038/nbt.3909. PubMed 28650461.
Backbone
  Vector backbone: AAV vector
  Backbone size w/o insert (bp): 4037
  Total vector size (bp): 5119
  Vector type: Mammalian Expression, AAV
Growth in bacteria
  Bacterial resistance: Ampicillin, 100 μg/mL
  Growth temperature: 37°C
  Growth strain: NEB Stable
  Copy number: High Copy
Gene/Insert
  Gene/Insert name: mCherry
  Species: Synthetic
  Insert size (bp): 738
  Promoter: TRE
  Cloning method: Gibson Cloning
  Sequencing primers: 5′ gcggccgcACGCGTccttc; 3′ CATAGTTAAGAATACCAGTCAATCTTTCAC
Terms and licenses: Academic/Nonprofit Terms; Industry Terms: Not Available to Industry
How to cite: TRE-mCherry was a gift from Alice Ting (Addgene plasmid # 92202 ; http://n2t.net/addgene:92202 ; RRID:Addgene_92202)
