[The description below was written by a language model from this plasmid's Addgene catalogue record and pLannotate feature annotations shown in this document.]
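Description:
TRE-mCherry is a 5.1 kb AAV transfer plasmid for mammalian expression that places the red fluorescent protein mCherry under a tetracycline-responsive promoter. It is propagated in E. coli as a high-copy plasmid through a ColE1/pUC-type origin and selected with ampicillin via the β-lactamase gene. An f1 phage origin is also present, along with small remnants of pBR322 bom and rop sequences in the backbone. The recorded growth strain is a recombination-deficient one, a common choice for keeping the repeat-rich ITRs intact.

The expression cassette lies between AAV2 inverted terminal repeats, the cis elements needed for replication and packaging of the genome into AAV particles when rep, cap and helper functions are supplied in trans. The downstream ITR is annotated in full, whereas the upstream one is detected only as two short fragments, which may reflect either annotation or sequencing limits across this structured region. Inside the ITRs, a tight TRE promoter (tet operator repeats fused to a minimal CMV promoter) drives a mammalian codon-optimized mCherry coding sequence. This is followed by a WPRE, which enhances transcript stability and expression, and the human growth hormone polyadenylation signal.

Because the TRE has little activity by itself, mCherry is produced only when a tTA-type transactivator is present and bound to the operators. The construct therefore works as a fluorescent readout of transcription factor activity. The associated publication describes a light- and calcium-gated transcription factor for imaging and manipulating activated neurons, which suggests the plasmid serves as the reporter component of that system, delivered by transfection or as AAV.
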