Features (pLannotate 1.2.2; 15 found; start..end, strand, type, name):
     19..46      +  repeat_region  AAV2 ITR (fragment): inverted terminal repeat of adeno-associated virus serotype 2 inverted
     75..102     +  repeat_region  AAV2 ITR (fragment): inverted terminal repeat of adeno-associated virus serotype 2 inverted
    174..452     +  promoter       tight TRE promoter (fragment): Tet-responsive promoter PTight, consisting of seven tet operator sequences followed by the minimal CMV promoter
    511..1220    +  CDS            mCherry (fragment): monomeric derivative of DsRed fluorescent protein (Shaner et al., 2004) mammalian codon-optimized
   1235..1253    +  misc_feature   MCS (fragment): pBluescript multiple cloning site
   1253..1841    +  misc_feature   WPRE: woodchuck hepatitis virus posttranscriptional regulatory element
   1873..2349    +  polyA_signal   hGH poly(A) signal: human growth hormone polyadenylation signal
   2389..2529    +  repeat_region  AAV2 ITR: inverted terminal repeat of adeno-associated virus serotype 2 inverted
   2534..2585    -  misc_feature   bom (fragment): basis of mobility region from pBR322
   2604..3059    +  rep_origin     f1 ori (sequence partly withheld): f1 bacteriophage origin of replication; arrow indicates direction of (+) strand synthesis
   3060..3109    -  misc_feature   bom (fragment): basis of mobility region from pBR322
   3211..3246    -  CDS            rop (fragment): Rop protein, which maintains plasmids at low copy number; rop
   3341..3445    +  promoter       AmpR promoter: bla
   3446..4306    +  CDS            AmpR: β-lactamase; bla; confers resistance to ampicillin, carbenicillin, and related antibiotics
   4477..5065    +  rep_origin     ori: high-copy-number ColE1/pMB1/pBR322/pUC origin of replication
>Addgene plasmid #92202 | TRE-mCherry | addgene full sequence | sequence record 181302 | Addgene NGS Result
CACATGTCCTGCAGGCAGCTGCGCGCTCGCTCGCTCACTGAGGCCGCCCGGGCGTCGGGCGACCTTTGGT
CGCCCGGCCTCAGTGAGCGAGCGAGCGCGCAGAGAGGGAGTGGCCAACTCCATCACTAGGGGTTCCTGCG
GCCGCACGCGTCCTTCAGGTCCGAGGTTCTAGACGAGTTTACTCCCTATCAGTGATAGAGAACGATGTCG
AGTTTACTCCCTATCAGTGATAGAGAACGTATGTCGAGTTTACTCCCTATCAGTGATAGAGAACGTATGT
CGAGTTTACTCCCTATCAGTGATAGAGAACGTATGTCGAGTTTATCCCTATCAGTGATAGAGAACGTATG
TCGAGTTTACTCCCTATCAGTGATAGAGAACGTATGTCGAGGTAGGCGTGTACGGTGGGAGGCCTATATA
AGCAGAGCTCGTTTAGTGAACCGTCAGATCGCAAAGGGCGAATTCGATCCACCGGTCGCCACCATGGCTC
GGGATCCACCGGTCGCCACCATGGTGAGCAAGGGCGAGGAGGATAACATGGCCATCATCAAGGAGTTCAT
GCGCTTCAAGGTGCACATGGAGGGCTCCGTGAACGGCCACGAGTTCGAGATCGAGGGCGAGGGCGAGGGC
CGCCCCTACGAGGGCACCCAGACCGCCAAGCTGAAGGTGACCAAGGGTGGCCCCCTGCCCTTCGCCTGGG
ACATCCTGTCCCCTCAGTTCATGTACGGCTCCAAGGCCTACGTGAAGCACCCCGCCGACATCCCCGACTA
CTTGAAGCTGTCCTTCCCCGAGGGATTCAAGTGGGAGCGCGTGATGAACTTCGAGGACGGCGGCGTGGTG
ACCGTGACCCAGGACTCCTCCCTGCAGGACGGCGAGTTCATCTACAAGGTGAAGCTGCGCGGCACCAACT
TCCCCTCCGACGGCCCCGTAATGCAGAAGAAGACCATGGGCTGGGAGGCCTCCTCCGAGCGGATGTACCC
CGAGGACGGCGCCCTGAAGGGCGAGATCAAGCAGAGGCTGAAGCTGAAGGACGGCGGCCACTACGACGCT
GAGGTCAAGACCACCTACAAGGCCAAGAAGCCCGTGCAGCTGCCCGGCGCCTACAACGTCAACATCAAGT
TGGACATCACCTCCCACAACGAGGACTACACCATCGTGGAACAGTACGAACGCGCCGAGGGCCGCCACTC
CACCGGCGGCATGGACGAGCTGTACAAGTAAACTAGTACCGGTAGATATCAAGCTTATCGATAATCAACC
TCTGGATTACAAAATTTGTGAAAGATTGACTGGTATTCTTAACTATGTTGCTCCTTTTACGCTATGTGGA
TACGCTGCTTTAATGCCTTTGTATCATGCTATTGCTTCCCGTATGGCTTTCATTTTCTCCTCCTTGTATA
AATCCTGGTTGCTGTCTCTTTATGAGGAGTTGTGGCCCGTTGTCAGGCAACGTGGCGTGGTGTGCACTGT
GTTTGCTGACGCAACCCCCACTGGTTGGGGCATTGCCACCACCTGTCAGCTCCTTTCCGGGACTTTCGCT
TTCCCCCTCCCTATTGCCACGGCGGAACTCATCGCCGCCTGCCTTGCCCGCTGCTGGACAGGGGCTCGGC
TGTTGGGCACTGACAATTCCGTGGTGTTGTCGGGGAAATCATCGTCCTTTCCTTGGCTGCTCGCCTATGT
TGCCACCTGGATTCTGCGCGGGACGTCCTTCTGCTACGTCCCTTCGGCCCTCAATCCAGCGGACCTTCCT
TCCCGCGGCCTGCTGCCGGCTCTGCGGCCTCTTCCGCGTCTTCGCCTTCGCCCTCAGACGAGTCGGATCT
CCCTTTGGGCCGCCTCCCCGCATCGATACCGAGCGCTGCTCGAGAGATCTACGGGTGGCATCCCTGTGAC
CCCTCCCCAGTGCCTCTCCTGGCCCTGGAAGTTGCCACTCCAGTGCCCACCAGCCTTGTCCTAATAAAAT
TAAGTTGCATCATTTTGTCTGACTAGGTGTCCTTCTATAATATTATGGGGTGGAGGGGGGTGGTATGGAG
CAAGGGGCAAGTTGGGAAGACAACCTGTAGGGCCTGCGGGGTCTATTGGGAACCAAGCTGGAGTGCAGTG
GCACAATCTTGGCTCACTGCAATCTCCGCCTCCTGGGTTCAAGCGATTCTCCTGCCTCAGCCTCCCGAGT
TGTTGGGATTCCAGGCATGCATGACCAGGCTCAGCTAATTTTTGTTTTTTTGGTAGAGACGGGGTTTCAC
CATATTGGCCAGGCTGGTCTCCAACTCCTAATCTCAGGTGATCTACCCACCTTGGCCTCCCAAATTGCTG
GGATTACAGGCGTGAACCACTGCTCCCTTCCCTGTCCTTCTGATTTTGTAGGTAACCACGTGCGGACCGA
GCGGCCGCAGGAACCCCTAGTGATGGAGTTGGCCACTCCCTCTCTGCGCGCTCGCTCGCTCACTGAGGCC
GGGCGACCAAAGGTCGCCCGACGCCCGGGCTTTGCCCGGGCGGCCTCAGTGAGCGAGCGAGCGCGCAGCT
GCCTGCAGGGGCGCCTGATGCGGTATTTTCTCCTTACGCATCTGTGCGGTATTTCACACCGCATA
[95 nt withheld, positions 2586-2680]
T
[46 nt withheld, positions 2682-2727]
C
[141 nt withheld, positions 2729-2869]
CCTTTGACGTTGGAGTCCACGTTCTTT
[37 nt withheld, positions 2897-2933]
ACTCTATCTCGGGCTATTCTTTTGATTTATAAGGGATTTTGCCGATTTCGGTCTATTGGTTAAAAAATGA
GCTGATTTAACAAAAATTTAACGCGAATTTTAACAAAATATTAACGTTTACAATTTTATGGTGCACTCTC
AGTACAATCTGCTCTGATGCCGCATAGTTAAGCCAGCCCCGACACCCGCCAACACCCGCTGACGCGCCCT
GACGGGCTTGTCTGCTCCCGGCATCCGCTTACAGACAAGCTGTGACCGTCTCCGGGAGCTGCATGTGTCA
GAGGTTTTCACCGTCATCACCGAAACGCGCGAGACGAAAGGGCCTCGTGATACGCCTATTTTTATAGGTT
AATGTCATGATAATAATGGTTTCTTAGACGTCAGGTGGCACTTTTCGGGGAAATGTGCGCGGAACCCCTA
TTTGTTTATTTTTCTAAATACATTCAAATATGTATCCGCTCATGAGACAATAACCCTGATAAATGCTTCA
ATAATATTGAAAAAGGAAGAGTATGAGTATTCAACATTTCCGTGTCGCCCTTATTCCCTTTTTTGCGGCA
TTTTGCCTTCCTGTTTTTGCTCACCCAGAAACGCTGGTGAAAGTAAAAGATGCTGAAGATCAGTTGGGTG
CACGAGTGGGTTACATCGAACTGGATCTCAACAGCGGTAAGATCCTTGAGAGTTTTCGCCCCGAAGAACG
TTTTCCAATGATGAGCACTTTTAAAGTTCTGCTATGTGGCGCGGTATTATCCCGTATTGACGCCGGGCAA
GAGCAACTCGGTCGCCGCATACACTATTCTCAGAATGACTTGGTTGAGTACTCACCAGTCACAGAAAAGC
ATCTTACGGATGGCATGACAGTAAGAGAATTATGCAGTGCTGCCATAACCATGAGTGATAACACTGCGGC
CAACTTACTTCTGACAACGATCGGAGGACCGAAGGAGCTAACCGCTTTTTTGCACAACATGGGGGATCAT
GTAACTCGCCTTGATCGTTGGGAACCGGAGCTGAATGAAGCCATACCAAACGACGAGCGTGACACCACGA
TGCCTGTAGCAATGGCAACAACGTTGCGCAAACTATTAACTGGCGAACTACTTACTCTAGCTTCCCGGCA
ACAATTAATAGACTGGATGGAGGCGGATAAAGTTGCAGGACCACTTCTGCGCTCGGCCCTTCCGGCTGGC
TGGTTTATTGCTGATAAATCTGGAGCCGGTGAGCGTGGGTCTCGCGGTATCATTGCAGCACTGGGGCCAG
ATGGTAAGCCCTCCCGTATCGTAGTTATCTACACGACGGGGAGTCAGGCAACTATGGATGAACGAAATAG
ACAGATCGCTGAGATAGGTGCCTCACTGATTAAGCATTGGTAACTGTCAGACCAAGTTTACTCATATATA
CTTTAGATTGATTTAAAACTTCATTTTTAATTTAAAAGGATCTAGGTGAAGATCCTTTTTGATAATCTCA
TGACCAAAATCCCTTAACGTGAGTTTTCGTTCCACTGAGCGTCAGACCCCGTAGAAAAGATCAAAGGATC
TTCTTGAGATCCTTTTTTTCTGCGCGTAATCTGCTGCTTGCAAACAAAAAAACCACCGCTACCAGCGGTG
GTTTGTTTGCCGGATCAAGAGCTACCAACTCTTTTTCCGAAGGTAACTGGCTTCAGCAGAGCGCAGATAC
CAAATACTGTTCTTCTAGTGTAGCCGTAGTTAGGCCACCACTTCAAGAACTCTGTAGCACCGCCTACATA
CCTCGCTCTGCTAATCCTGTTACCAGTGGCTGCTGCCAGTGGCGATAAGTCGTGTCTTACCGGGTTGGAC
TCAAGACGATAGTTACCGGATAAGGCGCAGCGGTCGGGCTGAACGGGGGGTTCGTGCACACAGCCCAGCT
TGGAGCGAACGACCTACACCGAACTGAGATACCTACAGCGTGAGCTATGAGAAAGCGCCACGCTTCCCGA
AGGGAGAAAGGCGGACAGGTATCCGGTAAGCGGCAGGGTCGGAACAGGAGAGCGCACGAGGGAGCTTCCA
GGGGGAAACGCCTGGTATCTTTATAGTCCTGTCGGGTTTCGCCACCTCTGACTTGAGCGTCGATTTTTGT
GATGCTCGTCAGGGGGGCGGAGCCTATGGAAAAACGCCAGCAACGCGGCCTTTTTACGGTTCCTGGCCTT
TTGCTGGCCTTTTGCT
